Addgene plasmid #116924: pLNCX2-mEGFP-VPS4A
Purpose: expresses mEGFP-VPS4A in mammalian cells
Depositing lab: Sanford Simon. Depositing organization: Rockefeller University. Publication: Temporal and spatial organization of ESCRT protein recruitment during HIV-1 budding. Bleck M, Itano MS, Johnson DS, Thomas VK, North AJ, Bieniasz PD, Simon SM. Proc Natl Acad Sci U S A. 2014 Aug 19;111(33):12211-6. doi: 10.1073/pnas.1321655111. Epub 2014 Aug 6. PubMed 25099357.
Backbone
  Vector backbone: pLNCX2
  Backbone manufacturer: Clontech
  Vector type: Mammalian Expression, Retroviral
  Selectable markers: Neomycin (select with G418)
Growth in bacteria
  Bacterial resistance: Ampicillin, 100 μg/mL
  Growth temperature: 30°C
  Growth strain: NEB Stable
  Copy number: Low Copy
Gene/Insert
  Gene/Insert name: VPS4A
  Species: H. sapiens (human)
  Mutation: silent mutation in position 4059 C to T
  Entrez Gene: VPS4A (a.k.a. CIMDAG, SKD1, SKD1A, SKD2, VPS4, VPS4-1)
  Promoter: CMV
  Tag / fusion protein: mEGFP
  Cloning method: Ligation Independent Cloning
  Sequencing primers: 5′ CMV; 3′ EGFP-C
Terms and licenses: Academic/Nonprofit Terms; Industry Terms: Not Available to Industry
How to cite: pLNCX2-mEGFP-VPS4A was a gift from Sanford Simon (Addgene plasmid # 116924 ; http://n2t.net/addgene:116924 ; RRID:Addgene_116924)
