[The description below was written by a language model from this plasmid's Addgene catalogue record and pLannotate feature annotations shown in this document.]
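Description:
pLNCX2-mEGFP-VPS4A is a gammaretroviral expression vector of about 8.2 kb, built on the Clontech pLNCX2 backbone, for expressing a fluorescently tagged human VPS4A in mammalian cells. The bacterial portion carries a ColE1/pMB1-type origin, the pBR322 bom region with a remnant of rop, and a β-lactamase gene under its own promoter for ampicillin selection. The catalogue lists the plasmid as low copy.

The retroviral cassette is framed by murine leukemia/sarcoma virus LTR sequences at the 5′ end and a full Moloney MLV LTR at the 3′ end. Downstream of the 5′ LTR lie the Ψ packaging signal and a truncated gag segment lacking its start codon, which together allow the genomic transcript to be encapsidated when gag, pol and env are supplied in trans by packaging cells. In the pLNCX2 layout, the neomycin phosphotransferase gene follows and is expressed from the LTR-driven transcript, giving G418 selection of transduced or transfected cells. An internal human CMV immediate-early enhancer/promoter then drives the payload. This is monomeric EGFP fused by a short linker to the N-terminus of the human VPS4A coding sequence, which carries one silent C-to-T substitution. A T7 promoter sits between the CMV promoter and the fusion, and the short HIV-1 LTR hit annotated there is probably a spurious match.

VPS4A is the AAA ATPase that disassembles ESCRT-III. The associated publication concerns the timing and spatial organization of ESCRT protein recruitment during HIV-1 budding, consistent with use in live-cell fluorescence imaging, either by transfection or via stable G418-selected lines. The depositor and sequencing-derived records differ by a single nucleotide and have identical annotations.
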