Features (pLannotate 1.2.2; 19 found; start..end, strand, type, name):
      3..110     +  LTR            3' LTR (ΔU3) (fragment): self-inactivating 3' long terminal repeat (LTR) from Moloney murine leukemia virus
    127..184     +  LTR            LTR (fragment): long terminal repeat from Moloney murine leukemia virus
    198..261     +  LTR            LTR (fragment): long terminal repeat from Moloney murine leukemia virus
    414..589     +  LTR            5' LTR (truncated): truncated long terminal repeat from Moloney murine sarcoma virus
    711..985     +  misc_feature   MESV Ψ (fragment): packaging signal of murine embryonic stem cell virus
   1052..1468    +  CDS            gag (truncated): truncated Moloney murine leukemia virus (MMLV) gag gene lacking the start codon
   1512..2303    +  CDS            neo: KKA2_KLEPN - Also known as kan, nptII. Experimental evidence at protein level: Swiss-Prot protein existence level 1. Resistance to kanamycin, neomycin, paromomycin, ribostamycin, butirosin and gentamicin B. From Klebsiella pneumoniae.
   2378..2681    +  enhancer       CMV enhancer: human cytomegalovirus immediate early enhancer
   2682..2885    +  promoter       CMV promoter: human cytomegalovirus (CMV) immediate early promoter
   2881..2914    +  LTR            5' LTR (truncated) (fragment): truncated 5' long terminal repeat (LTR) from HIV-1
   2930..2948    +  promoter       T7 promoter: promoter for bacteriophage T7 RNA polymerase
   2982..3698    +  CDS            mEGFP: mEGFP is a basic (constitutively fluorescent) green fluorescent protein published in 2002, derived from Aequorea victoria. It has moderate acid sensitivity.
   3723..5033    +  CDS            VPS4A: VPS4A_HUMAN - Also known as VPS4 From Homo sapiens (Human).
   5142..5735    +  LTR            LTR: long terminal repeat from Moloney murine leukemia virus
   5804..5844    +  CDS            rop (fragment): Rop protein, which maintains plasmids at low copy number; rop
   5946..6086    +  misc_feature   bom: basis of mobility region from pBR322
   6272..6860    -  rep_origin     ori: high-copy-number ColE1/pMB1/pBR322/pUC origin of replication
   7031..7891    -  CDS            AmpR: β-lactamase; bla; confers resistance to ampicillin, carbenicillin, and related antibiotics
   7892..7996    -  promoter       AmpR promoter: bla
>Addgene plasmid #116924 | pLNCX2-mEGFP-VPS4A | depositor full sequence | sequence record 220248 | pLNCX2-mEGFP-VPS4A sequence 8240 bps
TTTGAAAGACCCCACCCGTAGGTGGCAAGCTAGCTTAAGTAACGCCACTTTGCAAGGCATGGAAAAATAC
ATAACTGAGAATAGAAAAGTTCAGATCAAGGTCAGGAACAAAGAAACAGCTGAATACCAAACAGGATATC
TGTGGTAAGCGGTTCCTGCCCCGGCTCAGGGCCAAGAACAGATGAGACAGCTGAGTGATGGGCCAAACAG
GATATCTGTGGTAAGCAGTTCCTGCCCCGGCTCGGGGCCAAGAACAGATGGTCCCCAGATGCGGTCCAGC
CCTCAGCAGTTTCTAGTGAATCATCAGATGTTTCCAGGGTGCCCCAAGGACCTGAAAATGACCCTGTACC
TTATTTGAACTAACCAATCAGTTCGCTTCTCGCTTCTGTTCGCGCGCTTCCGCTCTCCGAGCTCAATAAA
AGAGCCCACAACCCCTCACTCGGCGCGCCAGTCTTCCGATAGACTGCGTCGCCCGGGTACCCGTATTCCC
AATAAAGCCTCTTGCTGTTTGCATCCGAATCGTGGTCTCGCTGTTCCTTGGGAGGGTCTCCTCTGAGTGA
TTGACTACCCACGACGGGGGTCTTTCATTTGGGGGCTCGTCCGGGATTTGGAGACCCCTGCCCAGGGACC
ACCGACCCACCACCGGGAGGTAAGCTGGCCAGCAACTTATCTGTGTCTGTCCGATTGTCTAGTGTCTATG
TTTGATGTTATGCGCCTGCGTCTGTACTAGTTAGCTAACTAGCTCTGTATCTGGCGGACCCGTGGTGGAA
CTGACGAGTTCTGAACACCCGGCCGCAACCCTGGGAGACGTCCCAGGGACTTTGGGGGCCGTTTTTGTGG
CCCGACCTGAGGAAGGGAGTCGATGTGGAATCCGACCCCGTCAGGATATGTGGTTCTGGTAGGAGACGAG
AACCTAAAACAGTTCCCGCCTCCGTCTGAATTTTTGCTTTCGGTTTGGAACCGAAGCCGCGCGTCTTGTC
TGCTGCAGCGCTGCAGCATCGTTCTGTGTTGTCTCTGTCTGACTGTGTTTCTGTATTTGTCTGAAAATTA
GGGCCAGACTGTTACCACTCCCTTAAGTTTGACCTTAGGTCACTGGAAAGATGTCGAGCGGATCGCTCAC
AACCAGTCGGTAGATGTCAAGAAGAGACGTTGGGTTACCTTCTGCTCTGCAGAATGGCCAACCTTTAACG
TCGGATGGCCGCGAGACGGCACCTTTAACCGAGACCTCATCACCCAGGTTAAGATCAAGGTCTTTTCACC
TGGCCCGCATGGACACCCAGACCAGGTCCCCTACATCGTGACCTGGGAAGCCTTGGCTTTTGACCCCCCT
CCCTGGGTCAAGCCCTTTGTACACCCTAAGCCTCCGCCTCCTCTTCCTCCATCCGCCCCGTCTCTCCCCC
TTGAACCTCCTCGTTCGACCCCGCCTCGATCCTCCCTTTATCCAGCCCTCACTCCTTCTCTAGGCGCCGG
AATTCCGATCTGATCAAGAGACAGGATGAGGATCGTTTCGCATGATTGAACAAGATGGATTGCACGCAGG
TTCTCCGGCCGCTTGGGTGGAGAGGCTATTCGGCTATGACTGGGCACAACAGACAATCGGCTGCTCTGAT
GCCGCCGTGTTCCGGCTGTCAGCGCAGGGGCGCCCGGTTCTTTTTGTCAAGACCGACCTGTCCGGTGCCC
TGAATGAACTGCAGGACGAGGCAGCGCGGCTATCGTGGCTGGCCACGACGGGCGTTCCTTGCGCAGCTGT
GCTCGACGTTGTCACTGAAGCGGGAAGGGACTGGCTGCTATTGGGCGAAGTGCCGGGGCAGGATCTCCTG
TCATCTCACCTTGCTCCTGCCGAGAAAGTATCCATCATGGCTGATGCAATGCGGCGGCTGCATACGCTTG
ATCCGGCTACCTGCCCATTCGACCACCAAGCGAAACATCGCATCGAGCGAGCACGTACTCGGATGGAAGC
CGGTCTTGTCGATCAGGATGATCTGGACGAAGAGCATCAGGGGCTCGCGCCAGCCGAACTGTTCGCCAGG
CTCAAGGCGCGCATGCCCGACGGCGAGGATCTCGTCGTGACCCATGGCGATGCCTGCTTGCCGAATATCA
TGGTGGAAAATGGCCGCTTTTCTGGATTCATCGACTGTGGCCGGCTGGGTGTGGCGGACCGCTATCAGGA
CATAGCGTTGGCTACCCGTGATATTGCTGAAGAGCTTGGCGGCGAATGGGCTGACCGCTTCCTCGTGCTT
TACGGTATCGCCGCTCCCGATTCGCAGCGCATCGCCTTCTATCGCCTTCTTGACGAGTTCTTCTGAGCGG
GACTCTGGGGTTCGTAATAGTAATCAATTACGGGGTCATTAGTTCATAGCCCATATATGGAGTTCCGCGT
TACATAACTTACGGTAAATGGCCCGCCTGGCTGACCGCCCAACGACCCCCGCCCATTGACGTCAATAATG
ACGTATGTTCCCATAGTAACGCCAATAGGGACTTTCCATTGACGTCAATGGGTGGAGTATTTACGGTAAA
CTGCCCACTTGGCAGTACATCAAGTGTATCATATGCCAAGTACGCCCCCTATTGACGTCAATGACGGTAA
ATGGCCCGCCTGGCATTATGCCCAGTACATGACCTTATGGGACTTTCCTACTTGGCAGTACATCTACGTA
TTAGTCATCGCTATTACCATGGTGATGCGGTTTTGGCAGTACATCAATGGGCGTGGATAGCGGTTTGACT
CACGGGGATTTCCAAGTCTCCACCCCATTGACGTCAATGGGAGTTTGTTTTGGCACCAAAATCAACGGGA
CTTTCCAAAATGTCGTAACAACTCCGCCCCATTGACGCAAATGGGCGGTAGGCGTGTACGGTGGGAGGTC
TATATAAGCAGAGCTCTCTGGCTAACTAGAGAACCCACTGCTTACTGGCTTATCGAAATTAATACGACTC
ACTATAGGGAGACCCAAGCTCTAGCGCTACCGGTCGCCACCATGGTGAGCAAGGGCGAGGAGCTGTTCAC
CGGGGTGGTGCCCATCCTGGTCGAGCTGGACGGCGACGTAAACGGCCACAAGTTCAGCGTGTCCGGCGAG
GGCGAGGGCGATGCCACCTACGGCAAGCTGACCCTGAAGTTCATCTGCACCACCGGCAAGCTGCCCGTGC
CCTGGCCCACCCTCGTGACCACCCTGACCTACGGCGTGCAGTGCTTCAGCCGCTACCCCGACCACATGAA
GCAGCACGACTTCTTCAAGTCCGCCATGCCCGAAGGCTACGTCCAGGAGCGCACCATCTTCTTCAAGGAC
GACGGCAACTACAAGACCCGCGCCGAGGTGAAGTTCGAGGGCGACACCCTGGTGAACCGCATCGAGCTGA
AGGGCATCGACTTCAAGGAGGACGGCAACATCCTGGGGCACAAGCTGGAGTACAACTACAACAGCCACAA
CGTCTATATCATGGCCGACAAGCAGAAGAACGGCATCAAGGTGAACTTCAAGATCCGCCACAACATCGAG
GACGGCAGCGTGCAGCTCGCCGACCACTACCAGCAGAACACCCCCATCGGCGACGGCCCCGTGCTGCTGC
CCGACAACCACTACCTGAGCACCCAGTCCAAGCTGAGCAAAGACCCCAACGAGAAGCGCGATCACATGGT
CCTGCTGGAGTTCGTGACCGCCGCCGGGATCACTCTCGGCATGGACGAGCTGTACAAGTCCGGACTCAGA
TCCCCGGAATTCATGACAACGTCAACCCTCCAGAAAGCCATTGATCTGGTGACGAAAGCCACAGAGGAGG
ACAAAGCCAAGAACTACGAGGAGGCGCTGCGGCTGTACCAGCATGCGGTGGAGTACTTCCTCCACGCTAT
CAAGTATGAGGCCCACAGCGACAAGGCCAAGGAGAGCATTCGAGCCAAGTGCGTGCAGTACCTAGACCGG
GCCGAGAAGCTGAAGGATTATTTACGAAGCAAAGAGAAACACGGCAAGAAGCCAGTCAAAGAGAACCAGA
GTGAGGGCAAGGGCAGTGACAGTGACAGTGAAGGGGATAATCCGGAGAAAAAGAAACTGCAAGAACAGTT
GATGGGTGCCGTCGTGATGGAGAAGCCCAACATACGGTGGAACGACGTGGCCGGGCTGGAGGGGGCCAAG
GAGGCCCTCAAAGAAGCTGTCATTTTGCCAATCAAATTCCCACACTTGTTCACAGGCAAGCGCACCCCCT
GGCGGGGGATTCTGCTGTTCGGACCCCCTGGCACAGGGAAATCCTACCTGGCCAAAGCCGTGGCAACAGA
GGCCAACAACTCCACCTTCTTCTCTGTGTCCTCCTCAGATCTGATGTCCAAGTGGCTGGGGGAGAGTGAA
AAGCTGGTCAAGAACCTGTTTGAGCTGGCCAGGCAGCACAAGCCCTCCATCATCTTCATCGATGAGGTGG
ATTCCCTCTGCGGGTCCCGAAATGAAAATGAGAGTGAGGCCGCCCGGAGGATCAAAACGGAGTTCTTGGT
CCAGATGCAGGGGGTGGGGAATAACAATGATGGGACTCTGGTTCTTGGAGCCACAAACATCCCATGGGTG
TTGGATTCGGCCATCAGGAGGAGGTTTGAAAAACGAATTTATATCCCCTTGCCGGAGGAAGCTGCCCGCG
CCCAGATGTTCCGGTTGCATCTCGGGAGCACTCCCCACAACCTCACGGATGCAAACATCCACGAGCTGGC
CCGGAAGACGGAAGGCTACTCGGGCGCGGACATCAGCATCATCGTGCGGGACTCTCTCATGCAGCCCGTG
AGGAAGGTGCAGTCGGCCACACACTTCAAAAAGGTCTGTGGCCCCTCTCGCACCAACCCCAGCATGATGA
TTGATGACCTCCTGACTCCATGCTCACCAGGGGACCCAGGAGCCATGGAGATGACTTGGATGGATGTCCC
TGGGGACAAACTCTTAGAGCCTGTGGTTTGCATGTCGGACATGCTGCGGTCTCTGGCCACCACCCGGCCC
ACGGTGAATGCAGACGACCTCCTGAAAGTGAAGAAATTCTCAGAGGACTTTGGGCAAGAGAGTTAACTCG
AGCTCAAGCTTGTTTGGCCGAGGCGGCCGCTTGTCGACAGGCCTTAATGGCCTAACATCGATAAAATAAA
AGATTTTATTTAGTCTCCAGAAAAAGGGGGGAATGAAAGACCCCACCTGTAGGTTTGGCAAGCTAGCTTA
AGTAACGCCATTTTGCAAGGCATGGAAAAATACATAACTGAGAATAGAGAAGTTCAGATCAAGGTCAGGA
ACAGATGGAACAGCTGAATATGGGCCAAACAGGATATCTGTGGTAAGCAGTTCCTGCCCCGGCTCAGGGC
CAAGAACAGATGGAACAGCTGAATATGGGCCAAACAGGATATCTGTGGTAAGCAGTTCCTGCCCCGGCTC
AGGGCCAAGAACAGATGGTCCCCAGATGCGGTCCAGCCCTCAGCAGTTTCTAGAGAACCATCAGATGTTT
CCAGGGTGCCCCAAGGACCTGAAATGACCCTGTGCCTTATTTGAACTAACCAATCAGTTCGCTTCTCGCT
TCTGTTCGCGCGCTTCTGCTCCCCGAGCTCAATAAAAGAGCCCACAACCCCTCACTCGGGGCGCCAGTCC
TCCGATTGACTGAGTCGCCCGGGTACCCGTGTATCCAATAAACCCTCTTGCAGTTGCATCCGACTTGTGG
TCTCGCTGTTCCTTGGGAGGGTCTCCTCTGAGTGATTGACTACCCGTCAGCGGGGGTCTTTCATTTGGGG
GCTCGTCCGGGATCGGGAGACCCCTGCCCAGGGACCACCGACCCACCACCGGGAGGTAAGCTGGCTGCCT
CGCGCGTTTCGGTGATGACGGTGAAAACCTCTGACACATGCAGCTCCCGGAGACGGTCACAGCTTGTCTG
TAAGCGGATGCCGGGAGCAGACAAGCCCGTCAGGGCGCGTCAGCGGGTGTTGGCGGGTGTCGGGGCGCAG
CCATGACCCAGTCACGTAGCGATAGCGGAGTGTATACTGGCTTAACTATGCGGCATCAGAGCAGATTGTA
CTGAGAGTGCACCATATGCGGTGTGAAATACCGCACAGATGCGTAAGGAGAAAATACCGCATCAGGCGCT
CTTCCGCTTCCTCGCTCACTGACTCGCTGCGCTCGGTCGTTCGGCTGCGGCGAGCGGTATCAGCTCACTC
AAAGGCGGTAATACGGTTATCCACAGAATCAGGGGATAACGCAGGAAAGAACATGTGAGCAAAAGGCCAG
CAAAAGGCCAGGAACCGTAAAAAGGCCGCGTTGCTGGCGTTTTTCCATAGGCTCCGCCCCCCTGACGAGC
ATCACAAAAATCGACGCTCAAGTCAGAGGTGGCGAAACCCGACAGGACTATAAAGATACCAGGCGTTTCC
CCCTGGAAGCTCCCTCGTGCGCTCTCCTGTTCCGACCCTGCCGCTTACCGGATACCTGTCCGCCTTTCTC
CCTTCGGGAAGCGTGGCGCTTTCTCATAGCTCACGCTGTAGGTATCTCAGTTCGGTGTAGGTCGTTCGCT
CCAAGCTGGGCTGTGTGCACGAACCCCCCGTTCAGCCCGACCGCTGCGCCTTATCCGGTAACTATCGTCT
TGAGTCCAACCCGGTAAGACACGACTTATCGCCACTGGCAGCAGCCACTGGTAACAGGATTAGCAGAGCG
AGGTATGTAGGCGGTGCTACAGAGTTCTTGAAGTGGTGGCCTAACTACGGCTACACTAGAAGGACAGTAT
TTGGTATCTGCGCTCTGCTGAAGCCAGTTACCTTCGGAAAAAGAGTTGGTAGCTCTTGATCCGGCAAACA
AACCACCGCTGGTAGCGGTGGTTTTTTTGTTTGCAAGCAGCAGATTACGCGCAGAAAAAAAGGATCTCAA
GAAGATCCTTTGATCTTTTCTACGGGGTCTGACGCTCAGTGGAACGAAAACTCACGTTAAGGGATTTTGG
TCATGAGATTATCAAAAAGGATCTTCACCTAGATCCTTTTAAATTAAAAATGAAGTTTTAAATCAATCTA
AAGTATATATGAGTAAACTTGGTCTGACAGTTACCAATGCTTAATCAGTGAGGCACCTATCTCAGCGATC
TGTCTATTTCGTTCATCCATAGTTGCCTGACTCCCCGTCGTGTAGATAACTACGATACGGGAGGGCTTAC
CATCTGGCCCCAGTGCTGCAATGATACCGCGAGACCCACGCTCACCGGCTCCAGATTTATCAGCAATAAA
CCAGCCAGCCGGAAGGGCCGAGCGCAGAAGTGGTCCTGCAACTTTATCCGCCTCCATCCAGTCTATTAAT
TGTTGCCGGGAAGCTAGAGTAAGTAGTTCGCCAGTTAATAGTTTGCGCAACGTTGTTGCCATTGCTGCAG
GCATCGTGGTGTCACGCTCGTCGTTTGGTATGGCTTCATTCAGCTCCGGTTCCCAACGATCAAGGCGAGT
TACATGATCCCCCATGTTGTGCAAAAAAGCGGTTAGCTCCTTCGGTCCTCCGATCGTTGTCAGAAGTAAG
TTGGCCGCAGTGTTATCACTCATGGTTATGGCAGCACTGCATAATTCTCTTACTGTCATGCCATCCGTAA
GATGCTTTTCTGTGACTGGTGAGTACTCAACCAAGTCATTCTGAGAATAGTGTATGCGGCGACCGAGTTG
CTCTTGCCCGGCGTCAACACGGGATAATACCGCGCCACATAGCAGAACTTTAAAAGTGCTCATCATTGGA
AAACGTTCTTCGGGGCGAAAACTCTCAAGGATCTTACCGCTGTTGAGATCCAGTTCGATGTAACCCACTC
GTGCACCCAACTGATCTTCAGCATCTTTTACTTTCACCAGCGTTTCTGGGTGAGCAAAAACAGGAAGGCA
AAATGCCGCAAAAAAGGGAATAAGGGCGACACGGAAATGTTGAATACTCATACTCTTCCTTTTTCAATAT
TATTGAAGCATTTATCAGGGTTATTGTCTCATGAGCGGATACATATTTGAATGTATTTAGAAAAATAAAC
AAATAGGGGTTCCGCGCACATTTCCCCGAAAAGTGCCACCTGACGTCTAAGAAACCATTATTATCATGAC
ATTAACCTATAAAAATAGGCGTATCACGAGGCCCTTTCGTCTTCAAGAATTCATACCAGATCACCGAAAA
CTGTCCTCCAAATGTGTCCCCCTCACACTCCCAAATTCGCGGGCTTCTGCCTCTTAGACCACTCTACCCT
ATTCCCCACACTCACCGGAGCCAAAGCCGCGGCCCTTCCGTTTCTTTGCT
