Features (pLannotate 1.2.2; 19 found; start..end, strand, type, name):
      3..110     +  LTR            3' LTR (ΔU3) (fragment): self-inactivating 3' long terminal repeat (LTR) from Moloney murine leukemia virus
    127..184     +  LTR            LTR (fragment): long terminal repeat from Moloney murine leukemia virus
    198..261     +  LTR            LTR (fragment): long terminal repeat from Moloney murine leukemia virus
    414..589     +  LTR            5' LTR (truncated): truncated long terminal repeat from Moloney murine sarcoma virus
    711..985     +  misc_feature   MESV Ψ (fragment): packaging signal of murine embryonic stem cell virus
   1052..1468    +  CDS            gag (truncated): truncated Moloney murine leukemia virus (MMLV) gag gene lacking the start codon
   1512..2303    +  CDS            neo: KKA2_KLEPN - Also known as kan, nptII. Experimental evidence at protein level: Swiss-Prot protein existence level 1. Resistance to kanamycin, neomycin, paromomycin, ribostamycin, butirosin and gentamicin B. From Klebsiella pneumoniae.
   2377..2680    +  enhancer       CMV enhancer: human cytomegalovirus immediate early enhancer
   2681..2884    +  promoter       CMV promoter: human cytomegalovirus (CMV) immediate early promoter
   2880..2913    +  LTR            5' LTR (truncated) (fragment): truncated 5' long terminal repeat (LTR) from HIV-1
   2929..2947    +  promoter       T7 promoter: promoter for bacteriophage T7 RNA polymerase
   2981..3697    +  CDS            mEGFP: mEGFP is a basic (constitutively fluorescent) green fluorescent protein published in 2002, derived from Aequorea victoria. It has moderate acid sensitivity.
   3722..5032    +  CDS            VPS4A: VPS4A_HUMAN - Also known as VPS4 From Homo sapiens (Human).
   5141..5734    +  LTR            LTR: long terminal repeat from Moloney murine leukemia virus
   5803..5843    +  CDS            rop (fragment): Rop protein, which maintains plasmids at low copy number; rop
   5945..6085    +  misc_feature   bom: basis of mobility region from pBR322
   6271..6859    -  rep_origin     ori: high-copy-number ColE1/pMB1/pBR322/pUC origin of replication
   7030..7890    -  CDS            AmpR: β-lactamase; bla; confers resistance to ampicillin, carbenicillin, and related antibiotics
   7891..7995    -  promoter       AmpR promoter: bla
>Addgene plasmid #116924 | pLNCX2-mEGFP-VPS4A | addgene full sequence | sequence record 223912 | Addgene NGS Result
TTTGAAAGACCCCACCCGTAGGTGGCAAGCTAGCTTAAGTAACGCCACTTTGCAAGGCATGGAAAAATAC
ATAACTGAGAATAGAAAAGTTCAGATCAAGGTCAGGAACAAAGAAACAGCTGAATACCAAACAGGATATC
TGTGGTAAGCGGTTCCTGCCCCGGCTCAGGGCCAAGAACAGATGAGACAGCTGAGTGATGGGCCAAACAG
GATATCTGTGGTAAGCAGTTCCTGCCCCGGCTCGGGGCCAAGAACAGATGGTCCCCAGATGCGGTCCAGC
CCTCAGCAGTTTCTAGTGAATCATCAGATGTTTCCAGGGTGCCCCAAGGACCTGAAAATGACCCTGTACC
TTATTTGAACTAACCAATCAGTTCGCTTCTCGCTTCTGTTCGCGCGCTTCCGCTCTCCGAGCTCAATAAA
AGAGCCCACAACCCCTCACTCGGCGCGCCAGTCTTCCGATAGACTGCGTCGCCCGGGTACCCGTATTCCC
AATAAAGCCTCTTGCTGTTTGCATCCGAATCGTGGTCTCGCTGTTCCTTGGGAGGGTCTCCTCTGAGTGA
TTGACTACCCACGACGGGGGTCTTTCATTTGGGGGCTCGTCCGGGATTTGGAGACCCCTGCCCAGGGACC
ACCGACCCACCACCGGGAGGTAAGCTGGCCAGCAACTTATCTGTGTCTGTCCGATTGTCTAGTGTCTATG
TTTGATGTTATGCGCCTGCGTCTGTACTAGTTAGCTAACTAGCTCTGTATCTGGCGGACCCGTGGTGGAA
CTGACGAGTTCTGAACACCCGGCCGCAACCCTGGGAGACGTCCCAGGGACTTTGGGGGCCGTTTTTGTGG
CCCGACCTGAGGAAGGGAGTCGATGTGGAATCCGACCCCGTCAGGATATGTGGTTCTGGTAGGAGACGAG
AACCTAAAACAGTTCCCGCCTCCGTCTGAATTTTTGCTTTCGGTTTGGAACCGAAGCCGCGCGTCTTGTC
TGCTGCAGCGCTGCAGCATCGTTCTGTGTTGTCTCTGTCTGACTGTGTTTCTGTATTTGTCTGAAAATTA
GGGCCAGACTGTTACCACTCCCTTAAGTTTGACCTTAGGTCACTGGAAAGATGTCGAGCGGATCGCTCAC
AACCAGTCGGTAGATGTCAAGAAGAGACGTTGGGTTACCTTCTGCTCTGCAGAATGGCCAACCTTTAACG
TCGGATGGCCGCGAGACGGCACCTTTAACCGAGACCTCATCACCCAGGTTAAGATCAAGGTCTTTTCACC
TGGCCCGCATGGACACCCAGACCAGGTCCCCTACATCGTGACCTGGGAAGCCTTGGCTTTTGACCCCCCT
CCCTGGGTCAAGCCCTTTGTACACCCTAAGCCTCCGCCTCCTCTTCCTCCATCCGCCCCGTCTCTCCCCC
TTGAACCTCCTCGTTCGACCCCGCCTCGATCCTCCCTTTATCCAGCCCTCACTCCTTCTCTAGGCGCCGG
AATTCCGATCTGATCAAGAGACAGGATGAGGATCGTTTCGCATGATTGAACAAGATGGATTGCACGCAGG
TTCTCCGGCCGCTTGGGTGGAGAGGCTATTCGGCTATGACTGGGCACAACAGACAATCGGCTGCTCTGAT
GCCGCCGTGTTCCGGCTGTCAGCGCAGGGGCGCCCGGTTCTTTTTGTCAAGACCGACCTGTCCGGTGCCC
TGAATGAACTGCAGGACGAGGCAGCGCGGCTATCGTGGCTGGCCACGACGGGCGTTCCTTGCGCAGCTGT
GCTCGACGTTGTCACTGAAGCGGGAAGGGACTGGCTGCTATTGGGCGAAGTGCCGGGGCAGGATCTCCTG
TCATCTCACCTTGCTCCTGCCGAGAAAGTATCCATCATGGCTGATGCAATGCGGCGGCTGCATACGCTTG
ATCCGGCTACCTGCCCATTCGACCACCAAGCGAAACATCGCATCGAGCGAGCACGTACTCGGATGGAAGC
CGGTCTTGTCGATCAGGATGATCTGGACGAAGAGCATCAGGGGCTCGCGCCAGCCGAACTGTTCGCCAGG
CTCAAGGCGCGCATGCCCGACGGCGAGGATCTCGTCGTGACCCATGGCGATGCCTGCTTGCCGAATATCA
TGGTGGAAAATGGCCGCTTTTCTGGATTCATCGACTGTGGCCGGCTGGGTGTGGCGGACCGCTATCAGGA
CATAGCGTTGGCTACCCGTGATATTGCTGAAGAGCTTGGCGGCGAATGGGCTGACCGCTTCCTCGTGCTT
TACGGTATCGCCGCTCCCGATTCGCAGCGCATCGCCTTCTATCGCCTTCTTGACGAGTTCTTCTGAGCGG
GACTCTGGGGTTCGAATAGTAATCAATTACGGGGTCATTAGTTCATAGCCCATATATGGAGTTCCGCGTT
ACATAACTTACGGTAAATGGCCCGCCTGGCTGACCGCCCAACGACCCCCGCCCATTGACGTCAATAATGA
CGTATGTTCCCATAGTAACGCCAATAGGGACTTTCCATTGACGTCAATGGGTGGAGTATTTACGGTAAAC
TGCCCACTTGGCAGTACATCAAGTGTATCATATGCCAAGTACGCCCCCTATTGACGTCAATGACGGTAAA
TGGCCCGCCTGGCATTATGCCCAGTACATGACCTTATGGGACTTTCCTACTTGGCAGTACATCTACGTAT
TAGTCATCGCTATTACCATGGTGATGCGGTTTTGGCAGTACATCAATGGGCGTGGATAGCGGTTTGACTC
ACGGGGATTTCCAAGTCTCCACCCCATTGACGTCAATGGGAGTTTGTTTTGGCACCAAAATCAACGGGAC
TTTCCAAAATGTCGTAACAACTCCGCCCCATTGACGCAAATGGGCGGTAGGCGTGTACGGTGGGAGGTCT
ATATAAGCAGAGCTCTCTGGCTAACTAGAGAACCCACTGCTTACTGGCTTATCGAAATTAATACGACTCA
CTATAGGGAGACCCAAGCTCTAGCGCTACCGGTCGCCACCATGGTGAGCAAGGGCGAGGAGCTGTTCACC
GGGGTGGTGCCCATCCTGGTCGAGCTGGACGGCGACGTAAACGGCCACAAGTTCAGCGTGTCCGGCGAGG
GCGAGGGCGATGCCACCTACGGCAAGCTGACCCTGAAGTTCATCTGCACCACCGGCAAGCTGCCCGTGCC
CTGGCCCACCCTCGTGACCACCCTGACCTACGGCGTGCAGTGCTTCAGCCGCTACCCCGACCACATGAAG
CAGCACGACTTCTTCAAGTCCGCCATGCCCGAAGGCTACGTCCAGGAGCGCACCATCTTCTTCAAGGACG
ACGGCAACTACAAGACCCGCGCCGAGGTGAAGTTCGAGGGCGACACCCTGGTGAACCGCATCGAGCTGAA
GGGCATCGACTTCAAGGAGGACGGCAACATCCTGGGGCACAAGCTGGAGTACAACTACAACAGCCACAAC
GTCTATATCATGGCCGACAAGCAGAAGAACGGCATCAAGGTGAACTTCAAGATCCGCCACAACATCGAGG
ACGGCAGCGTGCAGCTCGCCGACCACTACCAGCAGAACACCCCCATCGGCGACGGCCCCGTGCTGCTGCC
CGACAACCACTACCTGAGCACCCAGTCCAAGCTGAGCAAAGACCCCAACGAGAAGCGCGATCACATGGTC
CTGCTGGAGTTCGTGACCGCCGCCGGGATCACTCTCGGCATGGACGAGCTGTACAAGTCCGGACTCAGAT
CCCCGGAATTCATGACAACGTCAACCCTCCAGAAAGCCATTGATCTGGTGACGAAAGCCACAGAGGAGGA
CAAAGCCAAGAACTACGAGGAGGCGCTGCGGCTGTACCAGCATGCGGTGGAGTACTTCCTCCACGCTATC
AAGTATGAGGCCCACAGCGACAAGGCCAAGGAGAGCATTCGAGCCAAGTGCGTGCAGTACCTAGACCGGG
CCGAGAAGCTGAAGGATTATTTACGAAGCAAAGAGAAACACGGCAAGAAGCCAGTCAAAGAGAACCAGAG
TGAGGGCAAGGGCAGTGACAGTGACAGTGAAGGGGATAATCCGGAGAAAAAGAAACTGCAAGAACAGTTG
ATGGGTGCCGTCGTGATGGAGAAGCCCAACATACGGTGGAACGACGTGGCCGGGCTGGAGGGGGCCAAGG
AGGCCCTCAAAGAAGCTGTCATTTTGCCAATCAAATTCCCACACTTGTTCACAGGCAAGCGCACCCCCTG
GCGGGGGATTCTGCTGTTCGGACCCCCTGGCACAGGGAAATCCTACCTGGCCAAAGCCGTGGCAACAGAG
GCCAACAACTCCACCTTCTTCTCTGTGTCCTCCTCAGATCTGATGTCCAAGTGGCTGGGGGAGAGTGAAA
AGCTGGTCAAGAACCTGTTTGAGCTGGCCAGGCAGCACAAGCCCTCCATCATCTTCATCGATGAGGTGGA
TTCCCTCTGCGGGTCCCGAAATGAAAATGAGAGTGAGGCCGCCCGGAGGATCAAAACGGAGTTCTTGGTC
CAGATGCAGGGGGTGGGGAATAACAATGATGGGACTCTGGTTCTTGGAGCCACAAACATCCCATGGGTGT
TGGATTCGGCCATCAGGAGGAGGTTTGAAAAACGAATTTATATCCCCTTGCCGGAGGAAGCTGCCCGCGC
CCAGATGTTCCGGTTGCATCTCGGGAGCACTCCCCACAACCTCACGGATGCAAACATCCACGAGCTGGCC
CGGAAGACGGAAGGCTACTCGGGCGCGGACATCAGCATCATCGTGCGGGACTCTCTCATGCAGCCCGTGA
GGAAGGTGCAGTCGGCCACACACTTCAAAAAGGTCTGTGGCCCCTCTCGCACCAACCCCAGCATGATGAT
TGATGACCTCCTGACTCCATGCTCACCAGGGGACCCAGGAGCCATGGAGATGACTTGGATGGATGTCCCT
GGGGACAAACTCTTAGAGCCTGTGGTTTGCATGTCGGACATGCTGCGGTCTCTGGCCACCACCCGGCCCA
CGGTGAATGCAGACGACCTCCTGAAAGTGAAGAAATTCTCAGAGGACTTTGGGCAAGAGAGTTAACTCGA
GCTCAAGCTTGTTTGGCCGAGGCGGCCGCTTGTCGACAGGCCTTAATGGCCTAACATCGATAAAATAAAA
GATTTTATTTAGTCTCCAGAAAAAGGGGGGAATGAAAGACCCCACCTGTAGGTTTGGCAAGCTAGCTTAA
GTAACGCCATTTTGCAAGGCATGGAAAAATACATAACTGAGAATAGAGAAGTTCAGATCAAGGTCAGGAA
CAGATGGAACAGCTGAATATGGGCCAAACAGGATATCTGTGGTAAGCAGTTCCTGCCCCGGCTCAGGGCC
AAGAACAGATGGAACAGCTGAATATGGGCCAAACAGGATATCTGTGGTAAGCAGTTCCTGCCCCGGCTCA
GGGCCAAGAACAGATGGTCCCCAGATGCGGTCCAGCCCTCAGCAGTTTCTAGAGAACCATCAGATGTTTC
CAGGGTGCCCCAAGGACCTGAAATGACCCTGTGCCTTATTTGAACTAACCAATCAGTTCGCTTCTCGCTT
CTGTTCGCGCGCTTCTGCTCCCCGAGCTCAATAAAAGAGCCCACAACCCCTCACTCGGGGCGCCAGTCCT
CCGATTGACTGAGTCGCCCGGGTACCCGTGTATCCAATAAACCCTCTTGCAGTTGCATCCGACTTGTGGT
CTCGCTGTTCCTTGGGAGGGTCTCCTCTGAGTGATTGACTACCCGTCAGCGGGGGTCTTTCATTTGGGGG
CTCGTCCGGGATCGGGAGACCCCTGCCCAGGGACCACCGACCCACCACCGGGAGGTAAGCTGGCTGCCTC
GCGCGTTTCGGTGATGACGGTGAAAACCTCTGACACATGCAGCTCCCGGAGACGGTCACAGCTTGTCTGT
AAGCGGATGCCGGGAGCAGACAAGCCCGTCAGGGCGCGTCAGCGGGTGTTGGCGGGTGTCGGGGCGCAGC
CATGACCCAGTCACGTAGCGATAGCGGAGTGTATACTGGCTTAACTATGCGGCATCAGAGCAGATTGTAC
TGAGAGTGCACCATATGCGGTGTGAAATACCGCACAGATGCGTAAGGAGAAAATACCGCATCAGGCGCTC
TTCCGCTTCCTCGCTCACTGACTCGCTGCGCTCGGTCGTTCGGCTGCGGCGAGCGGTATCAGCTCACTCA
AAGGCGGTAATACGGTTATCCACAGAATCAGGGGATAACGCAGGAAAGAACATGTGAGCAAAAGGCCAGC
AAAAGGCCAGGAACCGTAAAAAGGCCGCGTTGCTGGCGTTTTTCCATAGGCTCCGCCCCCCTGACGAGCA
TCACAAAAATCGACGCTCAAGTCAGAGGTGGCGAAACCCGACAGGACTATAAAGATACCAGGCGTTTCCC
CCTGGAAGCTCCCTCGTGCGCTCTCCTGTTCCGACCCTGCCGCTTACCGGATACCTGTCCGCCTTTCTCC
CTTCGGGAAGCGTGGCGCTTTCTCATAGCTCACGCTGTAGGTATCTCAGTTCGGTGTAGGTCGTTCGCTC
CAAGCTGGGCTGTGTGCACGAACCCCCCGTTCAGCCCGACCGCTGCGCCTTATCCGGTAACTATCGTCTT
GAGTCCAACCCGGTAAGACACGACTTATCGCCACTGGCAGCAGCCACTGGTAACAGGATTAGCAGAGCGA
GGTATGTAGGCGGTGCTACAGAGTTCTTGAAGTGGTGGCCTAACTACGGCTACACTAGAAGGACAGTATT
TGGTATCTGCGCTCTGCTGAAGCCAGTTACCTTCGGAAAAAGAGTTGGTAGCTCTTGATCCGGCAAACAA
ACCACCGCTGGTAGCGGTGGTTTTTTTGTTTGCAAGCAGCAGATTACGCGCAGAAAAAAAGGATCTCAAG
AAGATCCTTTGATCTTTTCTACGGGGTCTGACGCTCAGTGGAACGAAAACTCACGTTAAGGGATTTTGGT
CATGAGATTATCAAAAAGGATCTTCACCTAGATCCTTTTAAATTAAAAATGAAGTTTTAAATCAATCTAA
AGTATATATGAGTAAACTTGGTCTGACAGTTACCAATGCTTAATCAGTGAGGCACCTATCTCAGCGATCT
GTCTATTTCGTTCATCCATAGTTGCCTGACTCCCCGTCGTGTAGATAACTACGATACGGGAGGGCTTACC
ATCTGGCCCCAGTGCTGCAATGATACCGCGAGACCCACGCTCACCGGCTCCAGATTTATCAGCAATAAAC
CAGCCAGCCGGAAGGGCCGAGCGCAGAAGTGGTCCTGCAACTTTATCCGCCTCCATCCAGTCTATTAATT
GTTGCCGGGAAGCTAGAGTAAGTAGTTCGCCAGTTAATAGTTTGCGCAACGTTGTTGCCATTGCTGCAGG
CATCGTGGTGTCACGCTCGTCGTTTGGTATGGCTTCATTCAGCTCCGGTTCCCAACGATCAAGGCGAGTT
ACATGATCCCCCATGTTGTGCAAAAAAGCGGTTAGCTCCTTCGGTCCTCCGATCGTTGTCAGAAGTAAGT
TGGCCGCAGTGTTATCACTCATGGTTATGGCAGCACTGCATAATTCTCTTACTGTCATGCCATCCGTAAG
ATGCTTTTCTGTGACTGGTGAGTACTCAACCAAGTCATTCTGAGAATAGTGTATGCGGCGACCGAGTTGC
TCTTGCCCGGCGTCAACACGGGATAATACCGCGCCACATAGCAGAACTTTAAAAGTGCTCATCATTGGAA
AACGTTCTTCGGGGCGAAAACTCTCAAGGATCTTACCGCTGTTGAGATCCAGTTCGATGTAACCCACTCG
TGCACCCAACTGATCTTCAGCATCTTTTACTTTCACCAGCGTTTCTGGGTGAGCAAAAACAGGAAGGCAA
AATGCCGCAAAAAAGGGAATAAGGGCGACACGGAAATGTTGAATACTCATACTCTTCCTTTTTCAATATT
ATTGAAGCATTTATCAGGGTTATTGTCTCATGAGCGGATACATATTTGAATGTATTTAGAAAAATAAACA
AATAGGGGTTCCGCGCACATTTCCCCGAAAAGTGCCACCTGACGTCTAAGAAACCATTATTATCATGACA
TTAACCTATAAAAATAGGCGTATCACGAGGCCCTTTCGTCTTCAAGAATTCATACCAGATCACCGAAAAC
TGTCCTCCAAATGTGTCCCCCTCACACTCCCAAATTCGCGGGCTTCTGCCTCTTAGACCACTCTACCCTA
TTCCCCACACTCACCGGAGCCAAAGCCGCGGCCCTTCCGTTTCTTTGCT
